Addgene plasmid #209456: EC70195
Purpose: Cloning protospacers for Cas9 editing
Depositing lab: Wendy Harwood & Cristobal Uauy. Depositing organization: John Innes Centre. Publication: An optimised CRISPR Cas9 and Cas12a mutagenesis toolkit for Barley and Wheat. Lawrenson T, Clarke M, Kirby R, Forner M, Steuernagel B, Brown JKM, Harwood W. Plant Methods. 2024 Aug 13;20(1):123. doi: 10.1186/s13007-024-01234-y. PubMed 39138524.
Backbone
  Vector backbone: Unknown
  Vector type: CRISPR
  Selectable markers: LacZ
Growth in bacteria
  Bacterial resistance: Ampicillin, 100 μg/mL
  Growth temperature: 37°C
  Growth strain: DH5alpha
  Copy number: High Copy
Gene/Insert
  Gene/Insert name: Cas9 sgRNA
  Species: Steptococcus pyogenes
  Promoter: TaU3
  Cloning method: Restriction Enzyme; 5′ cloning site unknown (unknown if destroyed)
Terms and licenses: Academic/Nonprofit Terms; Industry Terms: Not Available to Industry
Depositor comments: GoldeGate level 1 position 1
How to cite: EC70195 was a gift from Wendy Harwood & Cristobal Uauy (Addgene plasmid # 209456 ; http://n2t.net/addgene:209456 ; RRID:Addgene_209456)
