[The description below was written by a language model from this plasmid's Addgene catalogue record and pLannotate feature annotations shown in this document.]
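Description:
EC70195 is a Golden Gate level 1, position 1 acceptor plasmid for cloning protospacers into a Streptococcus pyogenes Cas9 single-guide RNA cassette, part of a CRISPR mutagenesis toolkit developed for barley and wheat. The catalogue lists the backbone as unknown, but the annotated 5,475 nt sequence shows features typical of a small binary-type level 1 vector: nopaline-type left and right T-DNA border repeats flanking the cargo region, an incP oriV with the trfA replication initiator gene (a broad-host-range replicon), and a high-copy ColE1/pUC-type origin for propagation in E. coli. Selection in bacteria is by ampicillin resistance from the bla gene under its own promoter. A short TetR fragment, a bom fragment and a partial attB2-like match are also annotated, and are probably backbone remnants or incidental matches.

Between the borders, the record gives a wheat TaU3 promoter as the driver of the guide; this promoter was not picked up by the automated annotation, but the unannotated stretch after the left border is where it would be expected to lie. Downstream sits a lacZα cassette (CAP site, lac promoter and operator, pUC multiple cloning site and lacZα fragment), followed by the S. pyogenes gRNA scaffold. This arrangement suggests that the lacZα cassette is a placeholder that is replaced when a protospacer is inserted, which would allow blue/white screening, consistent with LacZ being listed as the selectable marker. It would also position the new spacer directly between the U3 promoter and the scaffold. The specific cloning enzymes and sites are not stated. The completed guide unit would then be assembled with other level 1 modules into a higher-level construct for cereal genome editing.
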