Features (pLannotate 1.2.2; 17 found; start..end, strand, type, name):
     25..49      +  misc_feature   RB T-DNA repeat: right border repeat from nopaline C58 T-DNA
    161..181     -  CDS            TetR (fragment): tetracycline resistance regulatory protein; tetR
    208..1353    -  CDS            trfA: TRFA_ECOLX - Experimental evidence at protein level: Swiss-Prot protein existence level 1. Also involved in plasmid copy number control, promoting intermolecular coupling of protein bound iterons at oriV, which inhibits replication initiation. From Escherichia coli.
   1689..2277    -  rep_origin     ori: high-copy-number ColE1/pMB1/pBR322/pUC origin of replication
   2448..3308    -  CDS            AmpR: β-lactamase; bla; confers resistance to ampicillin, carbenicillin, and related antibiotics
   3309..3413    -  promoter       AmpR promoter: bla
   3500..4131    -  rep_origin     oriV: incP origin of replication
   4223..4247    +  misc_feature   LB T-DNA repeat: left border repeat from nopaline C58 T-DNA
   4750..4792    +  CDS            lacI (fragment): lac repressor; lacI; The lac repressor binds to the lac operator to inhibit transcription in E. coli. This inhibition can be relieved by adding lactose or isopropyl-β-D-thiogalactopyranoside (IPTG).
   4805..4826    +  protein_bind   CAP binding site: CAP binding activates transcription in the presence of cAMP. E. coli catabolite activator protein
   4841..4871    +  promoter       lac promoter: promoter for the E. coli lac operon
   4879..4895    +  protein_bind   lac operator: The lac repressor binds to the lac operator to inhibit transcription in E. coli. This inhibition can be relieved by adding lactose or isopropyl-β-D-thiogalactopyranoside (IPTG). lac repressor encoded by lacI
   4932..4988    -  misc_feature   MCS: pUC18/19 multiple cloning site
   4985..5142    +  CDS            lacZα (fragment): LacZα fragment of β-galactosidase; lacZ fragment
   5148..5247    -  misc_feature   bom (fragment): basis of mobility region from pBR322
   5335..5410    +  misc_RNA       gRNA scaffold: guide RNA scaffold for the Streptococcus pyogenes CRISPR/Cas9 system
   5422..5443    -  protein_bind   attB2 (fragment): mutant version of attB; recombination site for the Gateway® BP reaction BP Clonase™
>Addgene plasmid #209456 | EC70195 | addgene full sequence | sequence record 413813 | Addgene NGS Result
GAAGTGGTTTAAACTATCAGTGTTTGACAGGATATATTGGCGGGTAAACCTAAGAGAAAAGAGCGTTTAT
TAGAATAATCGGATATTTAAAAGGGCGTGAAAAGGTTTATCCGTTCGTCCATTTGTATGTGCATGCCAAC
CACAGGGTTCCCCAGATCAGGCGCTGGCTGCTGAACCCCCAGCCGGAACTGACCCCACAAGGCCCTAGCG
TTTGCAATGCACCAGGTCATCATTGACCCAGGCGTGTTCCACCAGGCCGCTGCCTCGCAACTCTTCGCAG
GCTTCGCCGACCTGCTCGCGCCACTTCTTCACGCGGGTGGAATCCGATCCGCACATGAGGCGGAAGGTTT
CCAGCTTGAGCGGGTACGGCTCCCGGTGCGAGCTGAAATAGTCGAACATCCGTCGGGCCGTCGGCGACAG
CTTGCGGTACTTCTCCCATATGAATTTCGTGTAGTGGTCGCCAGCAAACAGCACGACGATTTCCTCGTCG
ATCAGGACCTGGCAACGGGACGTTTTCTTGCCACGGTCCAGGACGCGGAAGCGGTGCAGCAGCGACACCG
ATTCCAGGTGCCCAACGCGGTCGGACGTGAAGCCCATCGCCGTCGCCTGTAGGCGCGACAGGCATTCCTC
GGCCTTCGTGTAATACCGGCCATTGATCGACCAGCCCAGGTCCTGGCAAAGCTCGTAGAACGTGAAGGTG
ATCGGCTCGCCGATAGGGGTGCGCTTCGCGTACTCCAACACCTGCTGCCACACCAGTTCGTCATCGTCGG
CCCGCAGCTCGACGCCGGTGTAGGTGATCTTCACGTCCTTGTTGACGTGGAAAATGACCTTGTTTTGCAG
CGCCTCGCGCGGGATTTTCTTGTTGCGCGTGGTGAACAGGGCAGAGCGGGCCGTGTCGTTTGGCATCGCT
CGCATCGTGTCCGGCCACGGCGCAATATCGAACAAGGAAAGCTGCATTTCCTTGATCTGCTGCTTCGTGT
GTTTCAGCAACGCGGCCTGCTTGGCCTCGCTGACCTGTTTTGCCAGGTCCTCGCCGGCGGTTTTTCGCTT
CTTGGTCGTCATAGTTCCTCGCGTGTCGATGGTCATCGACTTCGCCAAACCTGCCGCCTCCTGTTCAAGA
CGACGCGAACGCTCCACGGCGGCCGATGGCGCGGGCAGGGCAGGGGGAGCCAGTTGCACGCTGTCGCGCT
CGATCTTGGCCGTAGCTTGCTGGACCATCGAGCCGACGGACTGGAAGGTTTCGCGGGGCGCACGCATGAC
GGTGCGGCTTGCGATGGTTTCGGCATCCTCGGCGGAAAACCCCGCGTCGATCAGTTCTTGCCTGTATGCC
TTCCGGTCAAACGTCCGATTCATTCACCCTCCTTGCGGGATTGCCCCGACTCACGCCGGGGCAATGTGCC
CTTATTCCTGATTTGACCCGCCTGGTGCCTTGGTGTCCAGATAATCCACCTTATCGGCAATGAAGTCGGT
CCCGTAGACCGTCTGGCCGTCCTTCTCGTACTTGGTATTCCGAATCTTGCCCTGCACGAATACCAGCGAC
CCCTTGCCCAAATACTTGCCGTGGGCCTCGGCCTGAGAGCCAAAACACTTGATGCGGAAGAAGTCGGTGC
GCTCCTGCTTGTCGCCGGCATCGTTGCGCCACATCTAGGATCTGCCAGGAACCGTAAAAAGGCCGCGTTG
CTGGCGTTTTTCCATAGGCTCCGCCCCCCTGACGAGCATCACAAAAATCGACGCTCAAGTCAGAGGTGGC
GAAACCCGACAGGACTATAAAGATACCAGGCGTTTCCCCCTGGAAGCTCCCTCGTGCGCTCTCCTGTTCC
GACCCTGCCGCTTACCGGATACCTGTCCGCCTTTCTCCCTTCGGGAAGCGTGGCGCTTTCTCATAGCTCA
CGCTGTAGGTATCTCAGTTCGGTGTAGGTCGTTCGCTCCAAGCTGGGCTGTGTGCACGAACCCCCCGTTC
AGCCCGACCGCTGCGCCTTATCCGGTAACTATCGTCTTGAGTCCAACCCGGTAAGACACGACTTATCGCC
ACTGGCAGCAGCCACTGGTAACAGGATTAGCAGAGCGAGGTATGTAGGCGGTGCTACAGAGTTCTTGAAG
TGGTGGCCTAACTACGGCTACACTAGAAGAACAGTATTTGGTATCTGCGCTCTGCTGAAGCCAGTTACCT
TCGGAAAAAGAGTTGGTAGCTCTTGATCCGGCAAACAAACCACCGCTGGTAGCGGTGGTTTTTTTGTTTG
CAAGCAGCAGATTACGCGCAGAAAAAAAGGATCTCAAGAAGATCCTTTGATCTTTTCTACGGGGTCTGAC
GCTCAGTGGAACGAAAACTCACGTTAAGGGATTTTGGTCATGAGATTATCAAAAAGGATCTTCACCTAGA
TCCTTTTAAATTAAAAATGAAGTTTTAAATCAATCTAAAGTATATATGAGTAAACTTGGTCTGACAGTTA
CCAATGCTTAATCAGTGAGGCACCTATCTCAGCGATCTGTCTATTTCGTTCATCCATAGTTGCCTGACTC
CCCGTCGTGTAGATAACTACGATACGGGAGGGCTTACCATCTGGCCCCAGTGCTGCAATGATACCGCGAG
AACCACGCTCACCGGCTCCAGATTTATCAGCAATAAACCAGCCAGCCGGAAGGGCCGAGCGCAGAAGTGG
TCCTGCAACTTTATCCGCCTCCATCCAGTCTATTAATTGTTGCCGGGAAGCTAGAGTAAGTAGTTCGCCA
GTTAATAGTTTGCGCAACGTTGTTGCCATTGCTACAGGCATCGTGGTGTCACGCTCGTCGTTTGGTATGG
CTTCATTCAGCTCCGGTTCCCAACGATCAAGGCGAGTTACATGATCCCCCATGTTGTGCAAAAAAGCGGT
TAGCTCCTTCGGTCCTCCGATCGTTGTCAGAAGTAAGTTGGCCGCAGTGTTATCACTCATGGTTATGGCA
GCACTGCATAATTCTCTTACTGTCATGCCATCCGTAAGATGCTTTTCTGTGACTGGTGAGTACTCAACCA
AGTCATTCTGAGAATAGTGTATGCGGCGACCGAGTTGCTCTTGCCCGGCGTCAATACGGGATAATACCGC
GCCACATAGCAGAACTTTAAAAGTGCTCATCATTGGAAAACGTTCTTCGGGGCGAAAACTCTCAAGGATC
TTACCGCTGTTGAGATCCAGTTCGATGTAACCCACTCGTGCACCCAACTGATCTTCAGCATCTTTTACTT
TCACCAGCGTTTCTGGGTGAGCAAAAACAGGAAGGCAAAATGCCGCAAAAAAGGGAATAAGGGCGACACG
GAAATGTTGAATACTCATACTCTTCCTTTTTCAATATTATTGAAGCATTTATCAAGGTTATTGTCTCATG
AGCGGATACATATTTGAATGTATTTAGAAAAATAAACAAATAGGGGTTCCGCGCACGAATTGGCCAGCGC
TGCCATTTTTGGGGTGAGGCCGTTCGCGGCCGAGGGGCGCAGCCCCTGGGGGGATGGGAGGCCCGCGTTA
GCGGGCCGGGAGGGTTCGAGAAGGGGGGGCACCCCCCTTCGGCGTGCGCGGTCACGCGCACAGGGCGCAG
CCCTGGTTAAAAACAAGGTTTATAAATATTGGTTTAAAAGCAGGTTAAAAGACAGGTTAGCGGTGGCCGA
AAAACGGGCGGAAACCCTTGCAAATGCTGGATTTTCTGCCTGTGGACAGCCCCTCAAATGTCAATAGGTG
CGCCCCTCATCTGTCAGCACTCTGCCCCTCAAGTGTCAAGGATCGCGCCCCTCATCTGTCAGTAGTCGCG
CCCCTCAAGTGTCAATACCGCAGGGCACTTATCCCCAGGCTTGTCCACATCATCTGTGGGAAACTCGCGT
AAAATCAGGCGTTTTCGCCGATTTGCGAGGCTGGCCAGCTCCACGTCGCCGGCCGAAATCGAGCCTGCCC
CTCATCTGTCAACGCCGCGCCGGGTGAGTCGGCCCCTCAAGTGTCAACGTCCGCCCCTCATCTGTCAGTG
AGGGCCAAGTTTTCCGCGAGGTATCCACAACGCCGGCGGCCGCGGTGTCTCGCACACGGCTTCGACGGCG
TTTCTGGCGCGTTTGCAGGGCCATAGACGGCCGCCAGCCCAGCGGCGAGGGCAACCAGCCCGGTGAGCGT
CGCAAAGGAGATCCTGATCTGACTGATGGGCTGCCTGTATCGAGTGGTGATTTTGTGCCGAGCTGCCGGT
CGGGGAGCTGTTGGCTGGCTGGTGGCAGGATATATTGTGGTGTAAACAAATTGACGCTTAGACAACTTAA
TAACACATTGCGGACGTTTTTAATGTACTGGGGTGGATGCAGTGGGCCCCACTCTGCTTGAAGACAATGC
CGGCGGCAGGGAGAGTTTTAACATTGACTAGCGTGCTGATAATTTGTGAGAAATAATAATTGACAAGTAG
ATACTGACATTTGAGAAGAGCTTCTGAACTGTTATTAGTAACAAAAATGGAAAGCTGATGCACGGAAAAA
GGAAAGAAAAAGCCATACTTTTTTTTAGGTAGGAAAAGAAAAAGCCATACGAGACTGATGTCTCTCAGAT
GGGCCGGGATCTGTCTATCTAGCAGGCAGCAGCCCTACCAACCTCACGGGCCAGCAATTACGAGTCCTTC
TAAAACGTCCCGCCGAGGGCGCGTGGCCGTGCTGTGCAGCAGCACGTCTAACATTAGTCCCACCTCGCCA
GTTTACAGGGAGCAGAACCAGCTTATAAGCGGAGGCGCGGCACCAAGAAGCATGAGACCGCAGCTGGCAC
GACAGGTTTCCCGACTGGAAAGCGGGCAGTGAGCGCAACGCAATTAATGTGAGTTAGCTCACTCATTAGG
CACCCCAGGCTTTACACTTTATGCTTCCGGCTCGTATGTTGTGTGGAATTGTGAGCGGATAACAATTTCA
CACAGGAAACAGCTATGACCATGATTACGCCAAGCTTGCATGCCTGCAGGTCGACTCTAGAGGATCCCCG
GGTACCGAGCTCGAATTCACTGGCCGTCGTTTTACAACGTCGTGACTGGGAAAACCCTGGCGTTACCCAA
CTTAATCGCCTTGCAGCACATCCCCCTTTCGCCAGCTGGCGTAATAGCGAAGAGGCCCGCACCGATCGCC
CTTCCCAACAGTTGCGCAGCCTGAATGGCGAATGGCGCCTGATGCGGTATTTTCTCCTTACGCATCTGTG
CGGTATTTCACACCGCATATGGTGCACTCTCAGTACAATCTGCTCTGATGCCGCATAGTTAAGCCAGCCC
CGACACCCGCCAACACCCGCTGACGCGCCCTGACGGGCTTGTCTGCTCCCGGCATCCGCTTACAGACAAG
CTGTGACGGTCTCAGTTTTAGAGCTAGAAATAGCAAGTTAAAATAAGGCTAGTCCGTTATCAACTTGAAA
AAGTGGCACCGAGTCGGTGCTTTTTTTCTAGACCCAGCTTTCTTGTACAAAGTTGGCATTACGCTTTACG
CAAAAGTCTTCAGTC
